Addgene plasmid #121766: KY901: pMVP (L3-L2) P2A-mCherry + polyA
Purpose: pMVP L3-L2 entry plasmid, contains mCherry-P2A + polyA for 3- or 4-component MultiSite Gateway Pro assembly. Allows expression of C-term mCherry linked by P2A to gene of interest.
Depositing lab: Christopher Newgard. Depositing organization: Duke University. Publication: Creation of versatile cloning platforms for transgene expression and dCas9-based epigenome editing. Haldeman JM, Conway AE, Arlotto ME, Slentz DH, Muoio DM, Becker TC, Newgard CB. Nucleic Acids Res. 2018 Dec 27. pii: 5264291. doi: 10.1093/nar/gky1286. PubMed 30590691.
Backbone
  Vector backbone: pDONR221 P3-P2
  Backbone manufacturer: Invitrogen
  Backbone size w/o insert (bp): 2555
  Vector type: Synthetic Biology ; pMVP Gateway Entry Plasmid
Growth in bacteria
  Bacterial resistance: Kanamycin, 50 μg/mL
  Growth temperature: 37°C
  Growth strain: DH5alpha
  Copy number: High Copy
Gene/Insert
  Gene/Insert name: P2A-mCherry + polyA
  Species: Synthetic
  Insert size (bp): 1044
  Cloning method: Gateway Cloning
  Sequencing primers: 5′ M13F; 3′ M13R
Terms and licenses: Academic/Nonprofit Terms; Industry Terms: Not Available to Industry
How to cite: KY901: pMVP (L3-L2) P2A-mCherry + polyA was a gift from Christopher Newgard (Addgene plasmid # 121766 ; http://n2t.net/addgene:121766 ; RRID:Addgene_121766)
