[The description below was written by a language model from this plasmid's Addgene catalogue record and the feature table of its GenBank file.]
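Description:
KY901: pMVP (L3-L2) P2A-mCherry + polyA is a 3,599 bp Gateway entry plasmid from the pMVP modular cloning system, built on the Invitrogen pDONR221 P3-P2 backbone. It is maintained in E. coli through a high-copy ColE1/pUC-type origin and selected with kanamycin via the aph(3')-Ia aminoglycoside phosphotransferase gene. As in other pDONR-derived entry clones, rrnB T2 and T1 transcription terminators sit upstream of the recombination cassette to insulate it from read-through transcription. M13 forward and reverse primer sites, along with a T7 promoter on the attL2 side, flank the cassette for sequence verification.

The roughly 1 kb synthetic insert lies between attL3 and attL2 sites and consists of a porcine teschovirus P2A peptide coding sequence, followed by a mammalian codon-optimized mCherry open reading frame and a bovine growth hormone polyadenylation signal. The plasmid carries no eukaryotic promoter of its own and is not an expression vector. It serves as the terminal module in 3- or 4-component MultiSite Gateway Pro LR assemblies, where it is recombined downstream of separate entry modules, including the gene of interest, into a destination vector. Although the catalogue purpose line words the element as "mCherry-P2A", the feature table and the plasmid name both place P2A ahead of mCherry. In the assembled transcript the gene of interest is therefore read through P2A into mCherry. Ribosomal skipping at the 2A site then releases the two as separate polypeptides, so red fluorescence reports transgene expression without mCherry being fused to the protein. The bGH signal provides 3' end processing for the whole transcription unit.
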