LOCUS       Exported 3599 bp ds-DNA circular SYN 12-MAY-2021
DEFINITION  pMVP L3-L2 entry plasmid, contains mCherry-P2A + polyA for 3- or
            4-component MultiSite Gateway Pro assembly. Allows expression of
            C-term mCherry linked by P2A to gene of interest..
ACCESSION   .
VERSION     .
KEYWORDS    KY901: pMVP (L3-L2) P2A-mCherry + polyA
SOURCE      synthetic DNA construct
  ORGANISM  synthetic DNA construct
REFERENCE   1 (bases 1 to 3599)
  AUTHORS   Haldeman JM, Conway AE, Arlotto ME, Slentz DH, Muoio DM, Becker TC,
            Newgard CB
  TITLE     Creation of versatile cloning platforms for transgene expression and
            dCas9-based epigenome editing.
  JOURNAL   Nucleic Acids Res. 2018 Dec 27. pii: 5264291. doi:
            10.1093/nar/gky1286.
  PUBMED    30590691
REFERENCE   2 (bases 1 to 3599)
  AUTHORS   .
  TITLE     Direct Submission
  JOURNAL   Exported May 12, 2021 from SnapGene Server 1.1.58
            http://www.snapgene.com
FEATURES             Location/Qualifiers
     source          1..3599
                     /organism="synthetic DNA construct"
                     /mol_type="other DNA"
     primer_bind     92..109
                     /label=L4440
                     /note="L4440 vector, forward primer"
     terminator      268..295
                     /label=rrnB T2 terminator
                     /note="transcription terminator T2 from the E. coli rrnB
                     gene"
     terminator      387..473
                     /gene="Escherichia coli rrnB"
                     /label=rrnB T1 terminator
                     /note="transcription terminator T1 from the E. coli rrnB
                     gene"
     primer_bind     522..544
                     /label=M13/pUC Forward
                     /note="In lacZ gene"
     primer_bind     536..553
                     /label=M13 Forward
                     /note="In lacZ gene. Also called M13-F20 or M13 (-21)
                     Forward"
     primer_bind     537..553
                     /label=M13 fwd
                     /note="common sequencing primer, one of multiple similar
                     variants"
     protein_bind    570..665
                     /gene="mutant version of attL"
                     /label=attL3
                     /bound_moiety="LR Clonase(TM)"
                     /note="recombination site for the Gateway(R) LR reaction"
     CDS             680..736
                     /codon_start=1
                     /product="2A peptide from porcine teschovirus-1
                     polyprotein"
                     /label=P2A
                     /note="Eukaryotic ribosomes fail to insert a peptide bond
                     between the Gly and Pro residues, yielding separate
                     polypeptides."
                     /translation="ATNFSLLKQAGDVEENPGP"
     CDS             743..1453
                     /codon_start=1
                     /product="monomeric derivative of DsRed fluorescent protein
                     (Shaner et al., 2004)"
                     /label=mCherry
                     /note="mammalian codon-optimized"
                     /translation="MVSKGEEDNMAIIKEFMRFKVHMEGSVNGHEFEIEGEGEGRPYEG
                     TQTAKLKVTKGGPLPFAWDILSPQFMYGSKAYVKHPADIPDYLKLSFPEGFKWERVMNF
                     EDGGVVTVTQDSSLQDGEFIYKVKLRGTNFPSDGPVMQKKTMGWEASSERMYPEDGALK
                     GEIKQRLKLKDGGHYDAEVKTTYKAKKPVQLPGAYNVNIKLDITSHNEDYTIVEQYERA
                     EGRHSTGGMDELYK"
     primer_bind     complement(888..906)
                     /label=mCherry-R
                     /note="mCherry, reverse primer"
     primer_bind     1156..1175
                     /label=mCherry-F
                     /note="mCherry, forward primer"
     primer_bind     complement(1489..1506)
                     /label=BGH-rev
                     /note="Bovine growth hormone terminator, reverse primer.
                     Also called BGH reverse"
     polyA_signal    1495..1702
                     /label=bGH poly(A) signal
                     /note="bovine growth hormone polyadenylation signal"
     protein_bind    complement(1711..1810)
                     /gene="mutant version of attL"
                     /label=attL2
                     /bound_moiety="LR Clonase(TM)"
                     /note="recombination site for the Gateway(R) LR reaction"
     primer_bind     complement(1840..1859)
                     /label=T7
                     /note="T7 promoter, forward primer"
     promoter        complement(1841..1859)
                     /label=T7 promoter
                     /note="promoter for bacteriophage T7 RNA polymerase"
     primer_bind     complement(1864..1880)
                     /label=M13 rev
                     /note="common sequencing primer, one of multiple similar
                     variants"
     primer_bind     complement(1864..1880)
                     /label=M13 Reverse
                     /note="In lacZ gene. Also called M13-rev"
     primer_bind     complement(1982..2001)
                     /label=pENTR-R
                     /note="pENTR vectors, reverse primer"
     CDS             1993..2802
                     /codon_start=1
                     /gene="aph(3')-Ia"
                     /product="aminoglycoside phosphotransferase"
                     /label=KanR
                     /note="confers resistance to kanamycin in bacteria or G418
                     (Geneticin(R)) in eukaryotes"
                     /translation="MSHIQRETSRPRLNSNMDADLYGYKWARDNVGQSGATIYRLYGKP
                     DAPELFLKHGKGSVANDVTDEMVRLNWLTEFMPLPTIKHFIRTPDDAWLLTTAIPGKTA
                     FQVLEEYPDSGENIVDALAVFLRRLHSIPVCNCPFNSDRVFRLAQAQSRMNNGLVDASD
                     FDDERNGWPVEQVWKEMHKLLPFSPDSVVTHGDFSLDNLIFDEGKLIGCIDVGRVGIAD
                     RYQDLAILWNCLGEFSPSLQKRLFQKYGIDNPDMNKLQFHLMLDEFF"
     primer_bind     complement(2060..2079)
                     /label=Kan-R
                     /note="Kanamycin resistance gene, reverse primer"
     rep_origin      2949..3537
                     /direction=RIGHT
                     /label=ori
                     /note="high-copy-number ColE1/pMB1/pBR322/pUC origin of
                     replication"
     primer_bind     3438..3457
                     /label=pBR322ori-F
                     /note="pBR322 origin, forward primer"
ORIGIN
        1 ctttcctgcg ttatcccctg attctgtgga taaccgtatt accgcctttg agtgagctga
       61 taccgctcgc cgcagccgaa cgaccgagcg cagcgagtca gtgagcgagg aagcggaaga
      121 gcgcccaata cgcaaaccgc ctctccccgc gcgttggccg attcattaat gcagctggca
      181 cgacaggttt cccgactgga aagcgggcag tgagcgcaac gcaattaata cgcgtaccgc
      241 tagccaggaa gagtttgtag aaacgcaaaa aggccatccg tcaggatggc cttctgctta
      301 gtttgatgcc tggcagttta tggcgggcgt cctgcccgcc accctccggg ccgttgcttc
      361 acaacgttca aatccgctcc cggcggattt gtcctactca ggagagcgtt caccgacaaa
      421 caacagataa aacgaaaggc ccagtcttcc gactgagcct ttcgttttat ttgatgcctg
      481 gcagttccct actctcgcgt taacgctagc atggatgttt tcccagtcac gacgttgtaa
      541 aacgacggcc agtcttaagc tcgggcccca aataatgatt ttattttgac tgatagtgac
      601 ctgttcgttg caacaaattg atgagcaatg cttttttata atgccaactt tgtataataa
      661 agttggtggc ggatccggag ctactaattt ctctctgtta aagcaggcag gagatgtgga
      721 ggagaatcca ggtcctaagg gaatggtgag caagggcgag gaggataaca tggccatcat
      781 caaggagttc atgcgcttca aggtgcacat ggagggctcc gtgaacggcc acgagttcga
      841 gatcgagggc gagggcgagg gccgccccta cgagggcacc cagaccgcca agctgaaggt
      901 gaccaagggt ggccccctgc ccttcgcctg ggacatcctg tcccctcagt tcatgtacgg
      961 ctccaaggcc tacgtgaagc accccgccga catccccgac tacttgaagc tgtccttccc
     1021 cgagggcttc aagtgggagc gcgtgatgaa cttcgaggac ggcggcgtgg tgaccgtgac
     1081 ccaggactcc tccctgcagg acggcgagtt catctacaag gtgaagctgc gcggcaccaa
     1141 cttcccctcc gacggccccg taatgcagaa gaagaccatg ggctgggagg cctcctccga
     1201 gcggatgtac cccgaggacg gcgccctgaa gggcgagatc aagcagaggc tgaagctgaa
     1261 ggacggcggc cactacgacg ctgaggtcaa gaccacctac aaggccaaga agcccgtgca
     1321 gctgcccggc gcctacaacg tcaacatcaa gttggacatc acctcccaca acgaggacta
     1381 caccatcgtg gaacagtacg aacgcgccga gggccgccac tccaccggcg gcatggacga
     1441 gctgtacaag taagaattct gaagcttagc ctagagctcg ctgatcagcc tcgactgtgc
     1501 cttctagttg ccagccatct gttgtttgcc cctcccccgt gccttccttg accctggaag
     1561 gtgccactcc cactgtcctt tcctaataaa atgaggaaat tgcatcgcat tgtctgagta
     1621 ggtgtcattc tattctgggg ggtggggtgg ggcaggacag caagggggag gattgggaag
     1681 agaatagcag gcatgctggg gaggtacctg acccagcttt cttgtacaaa gttggcatta
     1741 taagaaagca ttgcttatca atttgttgca acgaacaggt cactatcagt caaaataaaa
     1801 tcattatttg ccatccagct gcagggcggc cgcgatatcc cctatagtga gtcgtattac
     1861 atggtcatag ctgtttcctg gcagctctgg cccgtgtctc aaaatctctg atgttacatt
     1921 gcacaagata aaaatatatc atcatgaaca ataaaactgt ctgcttacat aaacagtaat
     1981 acaaggggtg ttatgagcca tattcaacgg gaaacgtcga ggccgcgatt aaattccaac
     2041 atggatgctg atttatatgg gtataaatgg gctcgcgata atgtcgggca atcaggtgcg
     2101 acaatctatc gcttgtatgg gaagcccgat gcgccagagt tgtttctgaa acatggcaaa
     2161 ggtagcgttg ccaatgatgt tacagatgag atggtcagac taaactggct gacggaattt
     2221 atgcctcttc cgaccatcaa gcattttatc cgtactcctg atgatgcatg gttactcacc
     2281 actgcgatcc ccggaaaaac agcattccag gtattagaag aatatcctga ttcaggtgaa
     2341 aatattgttg atgcgctggc agtgttcctg cgccggttgc attcgattcc tgtttgtaat
     2401 tgtcctttta acagcgatcg cgtatttcgt ctcgctcagg cgcaatcacg aatgaataac
     2461 ggtttggttg atgcgagtga ttttgatgac gagcgtaatg gctggcctgt tgaacaagtc
     2521 tggaaagaaa tgcataaact tttgccattc tcaccggatt cagtcgtcac tcatggtgat
     2581 ttctcacttg ataaccttat ttttgacgag gggaaattaa taggttgtat tgatgttgga
     2641 cgagtcggaa tcgcagaccg ataccaggat cttgccatcc tatggaactg cctcggtgag
     2701 ttttctcctt cattacagaa acggcttttt caaaaatatg gtattgataa tcctgatatg
     2761 aataaattgc agtttcattt gatgctcgat gagtttttct aatcagaatt ggttaattgg
     2821 ttgtaacact ggcagagcat tacgctgact tgacgggacg gcgcaagctc atgaccaaaa
     2881 tcccttaacg tgagttacgc gtcgttccac tgagcgtcag accccgtaga aaagatcaaa
     2941 ggatcttctt gagatccttt ttttctgcgc gtaatctgct gcttgcaaac aaaaaaacca
     3001 ccgctaccag cggtggtttg tttgccggat caagagctac caactctttt tccgaaggta
     3061 actggcttca gcagagcgca gataccaaat actgttcttc tagtgtagcc gtagttaggc
     3121 caccacttca agaactctgt agcaccgcct acatacctcg ctctgctaat cctgttacca
     3181 gtggctgctg ccagtggcga taagtcgtgt cttaccgggt tggactcaag acgatagtta
     3241 ccggataagg cgcagcggtc gggctgaacg gggggttcgt gcacacagcc cagcttggag
     3301 cgaacgacct acaccgaact gagataccta cagcgtgagc tatgagaaag cgccacgctt
     3361 cccgaaggga gaaaggcgga caggtatccg gtaagcggca gggtcggaac aggagagcgc
     3421 acgagggagc ttccaggggg aaacgcctgg tatctttata gtcctgtcgg gtttcgccac
     3481 ctctgacttg agcgtcgatt tttgtgatgc tcgtcagggg ggcggagcct atggaaaaac
     3541 gccagcaacg cggccttttt acggttcctg gccttttgct ggccttttgc tcacatgtt
//
